Addgene plasmid #99621: FRT3-Mb2-HA-mTfp1-2A (IG155)
Purpose: To clone gene of interest downstream of FRT3-Mb2-HA-mTfp1-2A
Depositing lab: Rui Benedito. Depositing organization: Centro Nacional de Investigaciones Cardiovasculares (CNIC). Publication: Dual ifgMosaic: A Versatile Method for Multispectral and Combinatorial Mosaic Gene-Function Analysis. Pontes-Quero S, Heredia L, Casquero-Garcia V, Fernandez-Chacon M, Luo W, Hermoso A, Bansal M, Garcia-Gonzalez I, Sanchez-Munoz MS, Perea JR, Galiana-Simal A, Rodriguez-Arabaolaza I, Del Olmo-Cabrera S, Rocha SF, Criado-Rodriguez LM, Giovinazzo G, Benedito R. Cell. 2017 Aug 10;170(4):800-814.e18. doi: 10.1016/j.cell.2017.07.031. PubMed 28802047.
Backbone
  Vector backbone: pcDNA3.1
  Vector type: Mammalian Expression
  Selectable markers: Neomycin (select with G418)
Growth in bacteria
  Bacterial resistance: Ampicillin, 100 μg/mL
  Growth temperature: 37°C
  Growth strain: DH5alpha
  Copy number: High Copy
Gene/Insert
  Gene/Insert name: Mb2-HA-mTfp1
Terms and licenses: Academic/Nonprofit Terms; Industry Terms: Not Available to Industry
How to cite: FRT3-Mb2-HA-mTfp1-2A (IG155) was a gift from Rui Benedito (Addgene plasmid # 99621 ; http://n2t.net/addgene:99621 ; RRID:Addgene_99621)
