[The description below was written by a language model from this plasmid's Addgene catalogue record and pLannotate feature annotations shown in this document.]
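Description:
FRT3-Mb2-HA-mTfp1-2A (IG155) is a pcDNA3.1-based mammalian expression plasmid of about 7.2 kb. It serves as a cloning intermediate in the Dual ifgMosaic toolkit for multispectral mosaic gene-function analysis. It is maintained at high copy in E. coli through a ColE1/pUC-type origin with ampicillin resistance (AmpR with its own promoter). It also carries an f1 origin and an SV40 promoter-driven neomycin resistance cassette with an SV40 polyadenylation signal, which allows G418 selection of transfected mammalian cells.

The expression unit is driven by the CMV immediate-early enhancer and promoter, followed by a T7 promoter. Downstream lies an FRT-type site, annotated as a minimal FRT and named FRT3 in the construct title. This is a variant target for FLP recombinase, presumably so that the module can take part in recombinase-dependent, mutually exclusive cassette choices when assembled into larger mosaic constructs. The open reading frame begins with a MARCKS-derived fragment, followed by HA epitope sequence and the cyan fluorescent protein mTFP1. A short H-Ras-derived fragment is annotated just after mTFP1. These two fragments most likely make up the membrane-targeting "Mb2" tag, although the record does not define that term. The 2A peptide named in the title is not separately annotated. Its stated role is to let a gene of interest cloned downstream be co-expressed with the membrane-localised, HA-tagged reporter from a single transcript. A WPRE and tandem SV40 and bGH polyadenylation signals follow, supporting transcript stability and termination. The plasmid carries no gene of interest. Its recorded purpose is to receive one downstream of the FRT3-Mb2-HA-mTfp1-2A module, so that cells expressing that gene are marked by cyan membrane fluorescence and HA immunoreactivity.
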