Features (pLannotate 1.2.2; 27 found; start..end, strand, type, name):
     78..381     +  enhancer       CMV enhancer: human cytomegalovirus immediate early enhancer
    382..585     +  promoter       CMV promoter: human cytomegalovirus (CMV) immediate early promoter
    581..614     +  LTR            5' LTR (truncated) (fragment): truncated 5' long terminal repeat (LTR) from HIV-1
    630..648     +  promoter       T7 promoter: promoter for bacteriophage T7 RNA polymerase
    678..711     +  protein_bind   FRT (minimal): supports FLP-mediated excision but not integration (Turan and Bode, 2011) FLP recombinase from the Saccharomyces cerevisiae 2μ plasmid
    724..846     +  CDS            MARCKS (fragment): MARCS_CHICK - Experimental evidence at protein level: Swiss-Prot protein existence level 1. MARCKS is the most prominent cellular substrate for protein kinase C. This protein binds calmodulin, actin, and synapsin. MARCKS is a filamentous (F) actin cross-linking protein. From Gallus gallus (Chicken).
    853..869     +  CDS            3xHA (fragment): three tandem HA epitope tags
    922..945     +  CDS            HA (fragment): HA (human influenza hemagglutinin) epitope tag
    955..1662    +  CDS            mTFP1: mTFP1 is a basic (constitutively fluorescent) cyan fluorescent protein published in 2006, derived from Clavularia sp.. It has low acid sensitivity.
   1678..1737    +  CDS            H-Ras (fragment): human small GTPase proto-oncoprotein
   1862..2450    +  misc_feature   WPRE: woodchuck hepatitis virus posttranscriptional regulatory element
   2478..2561    +  CDS            large T antigen (fragment): large T antigen from SV40 (simian virus 40)
   2584..2705    +  polyA_signal   SV40 poly(A) signal: SV40 polyadenylation signal
   2764..2988    +  polyA_signal   bGH poly(A) signal: bovine growth hormone polyadenylation signal
   2992..3013    +  promoter       SV40 promoter (fragment): SV40 enhancer and early promoter
   3034..3462    +  rep_origin     f1 ori (sequence partly withheld): f1 bacteriophage origin of replication; arrow indicates direction of (+) strand synthesis
   3476..3805    +  promoter       SV40 promoter: SV40 enhancer and early promoter
   3872..4663    +  CDS            neo: KKA2_KLEPN - Also known as kan, nptII. Experimental evidence at protein level: Swiss-Prot protein existence level 1. Resistance to kanamycin, neomycin, paromomycin, ribostamycin, butirosin and gentamicin B. From Klebsiella pneumoniae.
   4687..4845    +  CDS            ble (fragment): BLE_KLEPN - Experimental evidence at protein level: Swiss-Prot protein existence level 1. Binding protein with a strong affinity to the bleomycin family of antibiotics. Binds to CL990; an antimitotic-antibiotic compound. From Klebsiella pneumoniae.
   4840..4961    +  polyA_signal   SV40 poly(A) signal: SV40 polyadenylation signal
   5034..5050    -  protein_bind   lac operator: The lac repressor binds to the lac operator to inhibit transcription in E. coli. This inhibition can be relieved by adding lactose or isopropyl-β-D-thiogalactopyranoside (IPTG). lac repressor encoded by lacI
   5058..5088    -  promoter       lac promoter: promoter for the E. coli lac operon
   5103..5124    -  protein_bind   CAP binding site: CAP binding activates transcription in the presence of cAMP. E. coli catabolite activator protein
   5137..5229    -  CDS            lacI (fragment): lac repressor; lacI; The lac repressor binds to the lac operator to inhibit transcription in E. coli. This inhibition can be relieved by adding lactose or isopropyl-β-D-thiogalactopyranoside (IPTG).
   5412..6000    -  rep_origin     ori: high-copy-number ColE1/pMB1/pBR322/pUC origin of replication
   6171..7031    -  CDS            AmpR: β-lactamase; bla; confers resistance to ampicillin, carbenicillin, and related antibiotics
   7032..7136    -  promoter       AmpR promoter: bla
>Addgene plasmid #99621 | FRT3-Mb2-HA-mTfp1-2A (IG155) | addgene full sequence | sequence record 194271 | Addgene NGS Result
GACGGATCGGGAGATCCTAGTTATTAATAGTAATCAATTACGGGGTCATTAGTTCATAGCCCATATATGG
AGTTCCGCGTTACATAACTTACGGTAAATGGCCCGCCTGGCTGACCGCCCAACGACCCCCGCCCATTGAC
GTCAATAATGACGTATGTTCCCATAGTAACGCCAATAGGGACTTTCCATTGACGTCAATGGGTGGAGTAT
TTACGGTAAACTGCCCACTTGGCAGTACATCAAGTGTATCATATGCCAAGTACGCCCCCTATTGACGTCA
ATGACGGTAAATGGCCCGCCTGGCATTATGCCCAGTACATGACCTTATGGGACTTTCCTACTTGGCAGTA
CATCTACGTATTAGTCATCGCTATTACCATGGTGATGCGGTTTTGGCAGTACATCAATGGGCGTGGATAG
CGGTTTGACTCACGGGGATTTCCAAGTCTCCACCCCATTGACGTCAATGGGAGTTTGTTTTGGCACCAAA
ATCAACGGGACTTTCCAAAATGTCGTAACAACTCCGCCCCATTGACGCAAATGGGCGGTAGGCGTGTACG
GTGGGAGGTCTATATAAGCAGAGCTCTCTGGCTAACTAGAGAACCCACTGCTTACTGGCTTATCGAAATT
AATACGACTCACTATAGGGAGACCCAAGCTGGCTAGCAATTACTAGTGAAGTTCCTATTCTCTAAAAAGT
ATAGGAACTTCCGGCGCGCCACCATGGGTTGCTGTTTCTCCAAGACCGCAGCGAAGGGAGAAGCCGCCGC
GGAGAGGCCTGGGGAGGCGGCTGTGGCCTCGTCGCCTTCCAAAGCGAACGGACAGGAGAATGGCCACGTG
AAGGTAGGATCCTACCCATACGATGTTCCTGACTATGCGGCCGAATATCCCTATGACGTCCCGGACTATG
CAGCCGAATATCCATACGACGTTCCAGATTACGCTGCCAAACTTATGGTGAGCAAGGGCGAGGAGACCAC
AATGGGCGTAATCAAGCCCGACATGAAGATCAAGCTGAAGATGGAGGGCAACGTGAATGGCCACGCCTTC
GTGATCGAGGGCGAGGGCGAGGGCAAGCCCTACGACGGCACCAACACCATCAACCTGGAGGTGAAGGAGG
GAGCCCCCCTGCCCTTCTCCTACGACATTCTGACCACCGCGTTCGCCTACGGCAACAGGGCCTTCACCAA
GTACCCCGACGACATCCCCAACTACTTCAAGCAGTCCTTCCCCGAGGGCTACTCTTGGGAGCGCACCATG
ACCTTCGAGGACAAGGGCATCGTGAAGGTGAAGTCCGACATCTCCATGGAGGAGGACTCCTTCATCTACG
AGATACACCTCAAGGGCGAGAACTTCCCCCCCAACGGCCCCGTGATGCAGAAGAAGACCACCGGCTGGGA
CGCCTCCACCGAGAGGATGTACGTGCGCGACGGCGTGCTGAAGGGCGACGTCAAGCACAAGCTGCTGCTG
GAGGGCGGCGGCCACCACCGCGTTGACTTCAAGACCATCTACAGGGCCAAGAAGGCGGTGAAGCTGCCCG
ACTATCACTTTGTGGACCACCGCATCGAGATCCTGAACCACGACAAGGACTACAACAAGGTGACCGTTTA
CGAGAGCGCCGTGGCCCGCAACTCCACCGACGGCATGGACGAGCTGTATAAGAGTGCACGCGTGAGTAAG
CTGAACCCTCCTGATGAGAGTGGCCCCGGCTGCATGAGCTGCAAGTGTGTGCTCTCCCTGTACAAGGGCA
GTGGAGAGGGCAGAGGAAGTCTGCTAACATGCGGTGACGTCGAGGAGAATCCTGGCCCAGAATTCTGCAG
ATATCCAGCACAGTGGCGGCCGCTCGAGGGCGCGCCCCGCTAATCAACCTCTGGATTACAAAATTTGTGA
AAGATTGACTGGTATTCTTAACTATGTTGCTCCTTTTACGCTATGTGGATACGCTGCTTTAATGCCTTTG
TATCATGCTATTGCTTCCCGTATGGCTTTCATTTTCTCCTCCTTGTATAAATCCTGGTTGCTGTCTCTTT
ATGAGGAGTTGTGGCCCGTTGTCAGGCAACGTGGCGTGGTGTGCACTGTGTTTGCTGACGCAACCCCCAC
TGGTTGGGGCATTGCCACCACCTGTCAGCTCCTTTCCGGGACTTTCGCTTTCCCCCTCCCTATTGCCACG
GCGGAACTCATCGCCGCCTGCCTTGCCCGCTGCTGGACAGGGGCTCGGCTGTTGGGCACTGACAATTCCG
TGGTGTTGTCGGGGAAATCATCGTCCTTTCCTTGGCTGCTCGCCTGTGTTGCCACCTGGATTCTGCGCGG
GACGTCCTTCTGCTACGTCCCTTCGGCCCTCAATCCAGCGGACCTTCCTTCCCGCGGCCTGCTGCCGGCT
CTGCGGCCTCTTCCGCGTCTTCGCCTTCGCCCTCAGACGAGTCGGATCTCCCTTTGGGCCGCCTCCCCGC
ATCGATACCGTCGAGACTGCTGCACCAGATCATAATCAGCCATACCACATTTGTAGAGGTTTTACTTGCT
TTAAAAAACCTCCCACACCTCCCCCTGAACCTGAAACATAAAATGAATGCAATTGTTGTTGTTAACTTGT
TTATTGCAGCTTATAATGGTTACAAATAAAGCAATAGCATCACAAATTTCACAAATAAAGCATTTTTTTC
ACTGCATTCTAGTTGTGGTTTGTCCAAACTCATCAATGTATCTTAAGGCGTGGCGGCCGCATCGAGTCTA
GAGGGCCCGTTTAAACCCGCTGATCAGCCTCGACTGTGCCTTCTAGTTGCCAGCCATCTGTTGTTTGCCC
CTCCCCCGTGCCTTCCTTGACCCTGGAAGGTGCCACTCCCACTGTCCTTTCCTAATAAAATGAGGAAATT
GCATCGCATTGTCTGAGTAGGTGTCATTCTATTCTGGGGGGTGGGGTGGGGCAGGACAGCAAGGGGGAGG
ATTGGGAAGACAATAGCAGGCATGCTGGGGATGCGGTGGGCTCTATGGCTTCTGAGGCGGAAAGAACCAG
CTGGGGCTCTAGGGGGTATCCCC
[124 nt withheld, positions 3034-3157]
C
[91 nt withheld, positions 3159-3249]
A
[49 nt withheld, positions 3251-3299]
CCTTTGACGTTGGAGTCCACGTTCTTT
[37 nt withheld, positions 3327-3363]
ACCCTATCTCGGTCTATTCTTTTGATTTATAAGGGATTTTGCCGATTTCGGCCTATTGGTTAAAAAATGA
GCTGATTTAACAAAAATTTAACGCGAATTAATTCTGTGGAATGTGTGTCAGTTAGGGTGTGGAAAGTCCC
CAGGCTCCCCAGCAGGCAGAAGTATGCAAAGCATGCATCTCAATTAGTCAGCAACCAGGTGTGGAAAGTC
CCCAGGCTCCCCAGCAGGCAGAAGTATGCAAAGCATGCATCTCAATTAGTCAGCAACCATAGTCCCGCCC
CTAACTCCGCCCATCCCGCCCCTAACTCCGCCCAGTTCCGCCCATTCTCCGCCCCATGGCTGACTAATTT
TTTTTATTTATGCAGAGGCCGAGGCCGCCTCTGCCTCTGAGCTATTCCAGAAGTAGTGAGGAGGCTTTTT
TGGAGGCCTAGGCTTTTGCAAAAAGCTCCCGGGAGCTTGTATATCCATTTTCGGATCTGATCAAGAGACA
GGATGAGGATCGTTTCGCATGATTGAACAAGATGGATTGCACGCAGGTTCTCCGGCCGCTTGGGTGGAGA
GGCTATTCGGCTATGACTGGGCACAACAGACAATCGGCTGCTCTGATGCCGCCGTGTTCCGGCTGTCAGC
GCAGGGGCGCCCGGTTCTTTTTGTCAAGACCGACCTGTCCGGTGCCCTGAATGAACTGCAGGACGAGGCA
GCGCGGCTATCGTGGCTGGCCACGACGGGCGTTCCTTGCGCAGCTGTGCTCGACGTTGTCACTGAAGCGG
GAAGGGACTGGCTGCTATTGGGCGAAGTGCCGGGGCAGGATCTCCTGTCATCTCACCTTGCTCCTGCCGA
GAAAGTATCCATCATGGCTGATGCAATGCGGCGGCTGCATACGCTTGATCCGGCTACCTGCCCATTCGAC
CACCAAGCGAAACATCGCATCGAGCGAGCACGTACTCGGATGGAAGCCGGTCTTGTCGATCAGGATGATC
TGGACGAAGAGCATCAGGGGCTCGCGCCAGCCGAACTGTTCGCCAGGCTCAAGGCGCGCATGCCCGACGG
CGAGGATCTCGTCGTGACCCATGGCGATGCCTGCTTGCCGAATATCATGGTGGAAAATGGCCGCTTTTCT
GGATTCATCGACTGTGGCCGGCTGGGTGTGGCGGACCGCTATCAGGACATAGCGTTGGCTACCCGTGATA
TTGCTGAAGAGCTTGGCGGCGAATGGGCTGACCGCTTCCTCGTGCTTTACGGTATCGCCGCTCCCGATTC
GCAGCGCATCGCCTTCTATCGCCTTCTTGACGAGTTCTTCTGAGCGGGACTCTGGGGTTCGAAATGACCG
ACCAAGCGACGCCCAACCTGCCATCACGAGATTTCGATTCCACCGCCGCCTTCTATGAAAGGTTGGGCTT
CGGAATCGTTTTCCGGGACGCCGGCTGGATGATCCTCCAGCGCGGGGATCTCATGCTGGAGTTCTTCGCC
CACCCCAACTTGTTTATTGCAGCTTATAATGGTTACAAATAAAGCAATAGCATCACAAATTTCACAAATA
AAGCATTTTTTTCACTGCATTCTAGTTGTGGTTTGTCCAAACTCATCAATGTATCTTATCATGTCTGTAT
ACCGTCGACCTCTAGCTAGAGCTTGGCGTAATCATGGTCATAGCTGTTTCCTGTGTGAAATTGTTATCCG
CTCACAATTCCACACAACATACGAGCCGGAAGCATAAAGTGTAAAGCCTGGGGTGCCTAATGAGTGAGCT
AACTCACATTAATTGCGTTGCGCTCACTGCCCGCTTTCCAGTCGGGAAACCTGTCGTGCCAGCTGCATTA
ATGAATCGGCCAACGCGCGGGGAGAGGCGGTTTGCGTATTGGGCGCTCTTCCGCTTCCTCGCTCACTGAC
TCGCTGCGCTCGGTCGTTCGGCTGCGGCGAGCGGTATCAGCTCACTCAAAGGCGGTAATACGGTTATCCA
CAGAATCAGGGGATAACGCAGGAAAGAACATGTGAGCAAAAGGCCAGCAAAAGGCCAGGAACCGTAAAAA
GGCCGCGTTGCTGGCGTTTTTCCATAGGCTCCGCCCCCCTGACGAGCATCACAAAAATCGACGCTCAAGT
CAGAGGTGGCGAAACCCGACAGGACTATAAAGATACCAGGCGTTTCCCCCTGGAAGCTCCCTCGTGCGCT
CTCCTGTTCCGACCCTGCCGCTTACCGGATACCTGTCCGCCTTTCTCCCTTCGGGAAGCGTGGCGCTTTC
TCATAGCTCACGCTGTAGGTATCTCAGTTCGGTGTAGGTCGTTCGCTCCAAGCTGGGCTGTGTGCACGAA
CCCCCCGTTCAGCCCGACCGCTGCGCCTTATCCGGTAACTATCGTCTTGAGTCCAACCCGGTAAGACACG
ACTTATCGCCACTGGCAGCAGCCACTGGTAACAGGATTAGCAGAGCGAGGTATGTAGGCGGTGCTACAGA
GTTCTTGAAGTGGTGGCCTAACTACGGCTACACTAGAAGAACAGTATTTGGTATCTGCGCTCTGCTGAAG
CCAGTTACCTTCGGAAAAAGAGTTGGTAGCTCTTGATCCGGCAAACAAACCACCGCTGGTAGCGGTGGTT
TTTTTGTTTGCAAGCAGCAGATTACGCGCAGAAAAAAAGGATCTCAAGAAGATCCTTTGATCTTTTCTAC
GGGGTCTGACGCTCAGTGGAACGAAAACTCACGTTAAGGGATTTTGGTCATGAGATTATCAAAAAGGATC
TTCACCTAGATCCTTTTAAATTAAAAATGAAGTTTTAAATCAATCTAAAGTATATATGAGTAAACTTGGT
CTGACAGTTACCAATGCTTAATCAGTGAGGCACCTATCTCAGCGATCTGTCTATTTCGTTCATCCATAGT
TGCCTGACTCCCCGTCGTGTAGATAACTACGATACGGGAGGGCTTACCATCTGGCCCCAGTGCTGCAATG
ATACCGCGAGACCCACGCTCACCGGCTCCAGATTTATCAGCAATAAACCAGCCAGCCGGAAGGGCCGAGC
GCAGAAGTGGTCCTGCAACTTTATCCGCCTCCATCCAGTCTATTAATTGTTGCCGGGAAGCTAGAGTAAG
TAGTTCGCCAGTTAATAGTTTGCGCAACGTTGTTGCCATTGCTACAGGCATCGTGGTGTCACGCTCGTCG
TTTGGTATGGCTTCATTCAGCTCCGGTTCCCAACGATCAAGGCGAGTTACATGATCCCCCATGTTGTGCA
AAAAAGCGGTTAGCTCCTTCGGTCCTCCGATCGTTGTCAGAAGTAAGTTGGCCGCAGTGTTATCACTCAT
GGTTATGGCAGCACTGCATAATTCTCTTACTGTCATGCCATCCGTAAGATGCTTTTCTGTGACTGGTGAG
TACTCAACCAAGTCATTCTGAGAATAGTGTATGCGGCGACCGAGTTGCTCTTGCCCGGCGTCAATACGGG
ATAATACCGCGCCACATAGCAGAACTTTAAAAGTGCTCATCATTGGAAAACGTTCTTCGGGGCGAAAACT
CTCAAGGATCTTACCGCTGTTGAGATCCAGTTCGATGTAACCCACTCGTGCACCCAACTGATCTTCAGCA
TCTTTTACTTTCACCAGCGTTTCTGGGTGAGCAAAAACAGGAAGGCAAAATGCCGCAAAAAAGGGAATAA
GGGCGACACGGAAATGTTGAATACTCATACTCTTCCTTTTTCAATATTATTGAAGCATTTATCAGGGTTA
TTGTCTCATGAGCGGATACATATTTGAATGTATTTAGAAAAATAAACAAATAGGGGTTCCGCGCACATTT
CCCCGAAAAGTGCCACCTGACGTC
